>Addgene plasmid #43819 | Active Wnt8B-V5 | addgene partial sequence | sequence record 59697 | TK-pA-R 5'-ttgtctccttccgtgtttca-3'
ATTACTAACCGGTACGCGTAGAATCGAGACCGAGGAGAGGGTTAGGGATAGGCTTACCTCCGCCGGGTTT
TCTCCCGGGTTTGTGCGCAGCGCCCCCCCGCGGCCGCTCTGCGCGGCTACAGAAGTACTTGGTGACCCTA
CGGCGGCACTGCTCGCAGCGGACTGCGCAGCACCAGTGGAACTTGCAGTTGCAGCTGGACACGGTCTCGG
CCCGGCGCTCCTCCACCGCCAGCCCGCAGTCCCCGCAGAGCCGGCGGCAGCTGCGGCGTTCCCAGCGACC
CAGGGCCCGCCCGCGCCTTAGGCACTCTCGGCCTTCGGTGCCCAGCAGCCCTAGCGTTTTGTTCTCCAGG
CAGTAGTCCGGGGAGTCCTCCAGGTGCACCAGCTCCCGGGTAGAGATGGAGCGAAAGGTGTCGGCGATGG
CGCCGCGGCCGGCCGCGCTGTTGCCAGCACCCTGCAGCAGGTCCACCTTGAGTGCTGCGTGGTACTTCTC
CTTCAGGTGCGCGCCCACCTCGCGGAACTCGGGCAGCTGCAGCCAACAGGTCTGCGTGGTGCAGCTGCCA
GACACGCCGTGGCACTTGCACGTGCGTTTCATGGTGCCCTTCACCGCCTTGCGGCCAGCCTCGTTGTTGT
GCAGGTTCATGGCTGCCCGTGCATCCTGTCCTGTTTCCAGGGCATCGACAAACTGCTTGGAAATCGCCTC
TCCGAAGCCCACATTGTCACTGCAGCCTCCCCACAGCCAGCCTTGTCCCCCCAGTTGCCCGTTGCGGGAG
TCATCACAGCCACAGTTATCAAAATCTCCAAGGCTGCAGTTTCTAGTCAGGGTGTACATGACTCCAGCAG
AACTGATGGCATGCACAAATGCTGT
