[The description below was written by a language model from this plasmid's Addgene catalogue record.]
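Description:
Active Wnt8B-V5 is a mammalian expression plasmid built on the Invitrogen pcDNA3.2/V5-DEST Gateway destination backbone. It is propagated in E. coli as a high-copy plasmid under ampicillin selection, and it carries a neomycin resistance marker so that transfected mammalian cells can be selected with G418 to derive stable lines. The record gives only catalogue fields, with no annotated feature table, so the exact positions and identities of origins, polyadenylation signals and other backbone elements are not documented here. The use of a TK polyA reverse sequencing primer does suggest that a TK polyadenylation signal lies downstream of the insert.

The payload is the human WNT8B coding sequence, introduced by Gateway recombination, which replaces the destination cassette with the gene of interest and leaves recombination-site scars flanking the insert. Expression is driven by the CMV promoter, a strong constitutive promoter in most mammalian cell lines. The open reading frame is fused at its C terminus to a V5 epitope tag, which allows detection or immunoprecipitation of the secreted Wnt ligand with anti-V5 antibodies, useful given the limited availability of good antibodies against individual Wnts.

The "Active" designation implies that the tagged protein retains signalling activity, although the record does not describe how the fusion was designed to preserve function. The associated work concerns disulfide bond requirements for active Wnt ligands, so the construct is suited to producing tagged Wnt8B in cultured cells for studies of Wnt secretion, folding and pathway activation.
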