Addgene plasmid #43819: Active Wnt8B-V5
Depositing lab: Xi He. Depositing organization: Boston Children's Hospital. Publication: Disulfide Bond Requirements for Active Wnt Ligands. MacDonald BT, Hien A, Zhang X, Iranloye O, Virshup DM, Waterman ML, He X. J Biol Chem. 2014 May 19. pii: jbc.M114.575027. 10.1074/jbc.M114.575027 PubMed 24841207.
Backbone
  Vector backbone: pcDNA3.2/V5-DEST
  Backbone manufacturer: Invitrogen
  Backbone size w/o insert (bp): 7711
  Vector type: Mammalian Expression
  Selectable markers: Neomycin (select with G418)
Growth in bacteria
  Bacterial resistance: Ampicillin, 100 μg/mL
  Growth temperature: 37°C
  Growth strain: DH5alpha
  Copy number: High Copy
Gene/Insert
  Gene/Insert name: WNT8B
  Species: H. sapiens (human)
  Entrez Gene: WNT8B
  Promoter: CMV
  Tag / fusion protein: V5 (C terminal on insert)
  Cloning method: Gateway Cloning
  Sequencing primers: 5′ CMV-F; 3′ TK-pA-R
Terms and licenses: Academic/Nonprofit Terms; Industry Terms: Not Available to Industry
How to cite: Active Wnt8B-V5 was a gift from Xi He (Addgene plasmid # 43819 ; http://n2t.net/addgene:43819 ; RRID:Addgene_43819)
