LOCUS       Exported 6525 bp ds-DNA circular SYN 12-MAY-2021
DEFINITION  synthetic circular DNA
ACCESSION   .
VERSION     .
KEYWORDS    Active Wnt8B-V5
SOURCE      synthetic DNA construct
  ORGANISM  synthetic DNA construct
REFERENCE   1 (bases 1 to 6525)
  AUTHORS   MacDonald BT, Hien A, Zhang X, Iranloye O, Virshup DM, Waterman ML,
            He X
  TITLE     Disulfide Bond Requirements for Active Wnt Ligands.
  JOURNAL   J Biol Chem. 2014 May 19. pii: jbc.M114.575027.
  PUBMED    24841207
REFERENCE   2 (bases 1 to 6525)
  AUTHORS   .
  TITLE     Direct Submission
  JOURNAL   Exported May 12, 2021 from SnapGene Server 1.1.58
            http://www.snapgene.com
FEATURES             Location/Qualifiers
     source          1..6525
                     /organism="synthetic DNA construct"
                     /mol_type="other DNA"
     primer_bind     complement(44..63)
                     /label=pRS-marker
                     /note="pRS vectors, use to sequence yeast selectable
                     marker"
     enhancer        235..614
                     /label=CMV enhancer
                     /note="human cytomegalovirus immediate early enhancer"
     promoter        615..818
                     /label=CMV promoter
                     /note="human cytomegalovirus (CMV) immediate early
                     promoter"
     primer_bind     769..789
                     /label=CMV-F
                     /note="Human CMV immediate early promoter, forward primer"
     primer_bind     863..882
                     /label=T7
                     /note="T7 promoter, forward primer"
     promoter        863..881
                     /label=T7 promoter
                     /note="promoter for bacteriophage T7 RNA polymerase"
     protein_bind    911..935
                     /gene="mutant version of attB"
                     /label=attB1
                     /bound_moiety="BP Clonase(TM)"
                     /note="recombination site for the Gateway(R) BP reaction"
     CDS             2015..2056
                     /codon_start=1
                     /product="epitope tag from simian virus 5"
                     /label=V5 tag
                     /translation="GKPIPNPLLGLDST"
     primer_bind     complement(2096..2115)
                     /label=TK-pA-R
                     /note="Thymidine kinase polyA, reverse primer"
     polyA_signal    2140..2188
                     /label=HSV TK poly(A) signal
                     /note="herpes simplex virus thymidine kinase
                     polyadenylation signal (Cole and Stacy, 1985)"
     rep_origin      2390..2818
                     /direction=RIGHT
                     /label=f1 ori
                     /note="f1 bacteriophage origin of replication; arrow
                     indicates direction of (+) strand synthesis"
     primer_bind     complement(2477..2496)
                     /label=F1ori-R
                     /note="F1 origin, reverse primer"
     primer_bind     2687..2708
                     /label=F1ori-F
                     /note="F1 origin, forward primer"
     primer_bind     complement(2827..2847)
                     /label=pBABE 3'
                     /note="SV40 enhancer, reverse primer for pBABE vectors"
     promoter        2832..3161
                     /label=SV40 promoter
                     /note="SV40 enhancer and early promoter"
     rep_origin      3012..3147
                     /label=SV40 ori
                     /note="SV40 origin of replication"
     primer_bind     3074..3093
                     /label=SV40pro-F
                     /note="SV40 promoter/origin, forward primer"
     CDS             3228..4022
                     /codon_start=1
                     /gene="aph(3')-II (or nptII)"
                     /product="aminoglycoside phosphotransferase from Tn5"
                     /label=NeoR/KanR
                     /note="confers resistance to neomycin, kanamycin, and G418
                     (Geneticin(R))"
                     /translation="MIEQDGLHAGSPAAWVERLFGYDWAQQTIGCSDAAVFRLSAQGRP
                     VLFVKTDLSGALNELQDEAARLSWLATTGVPCAAVLDVVTEAGRDWLLLGEVPGQDLLS
                     SHLAPAEKVSIMADAMRRLHTLDPATCPFDHQAKHRIERARTRMEAGLVDQDDLDEEHQ
                     GLAPAELFARLKARMPDGEDLVVTHGDACLPNIMVENGRFSGFIDCGRLGVADRYQDIA
                     LATRDIAEELGGEWADRFLVLYGIAAPDSQRIAFYRLLDEFF"
     primer_bind     complement(3282..3301)
                     /label=Neo-R
                     /note="Neomycin resistance gene, reverse primer"
     primer_bind     3892..3911
                     /label=Neo-F
                     /note="Neomycin resistance gene, forward primer"
     polyA_signal    4198..4319
                     /label=SV40 poly(A) signal
                     /note="SV40 polyadenylation signal"
     primer_bind     complement(4235..4254)
                     /label=SV40pA-R
                     /note="SV40 polyA, reverse primer"
     primer_bind     4289..4308
                     /label=EBV-rev
                     /note="SV40 polyA terminator, reverse primer"
     primer_bind     complement(4368..4384)
                     /label=M13 rev
                     /note="common sequencing primer, one of multiple similar
                     variants"
     primer_bind     complement(4368..4384)
                     /label=M13 Reverse
                     /note="In lacZ gene. Also called M13-rev"
     primer_bind     complement(4381..4403)
                     /label=M13/pUC Reverse
                     /note="In lacZ gene"
     protein_bind    4392..4408
                     /label=lac operator
                     /bound_moiety="lac repressor encoded by lacI"
                     /note="The lac repressor binds to the lac operator to
                     inhibit transcription in E. coli. This inhibition can be
                     relieved by adding lactose or
                     isopropyl-beta-D-thiogalactopyranoside (IPTG)."
     promoter        complement(4416..4446)
                     /label=lac promoter
                     /note="promoter for the E. coli lac operon"
     protein_bind    4461..4482
                     /label=CAP binding site
                     /bound_moiety="E. coli catabolite activator protein"
                     /note="CAP binding activates transcription in the presence
                     of cAMP."
     primer_bind     complement(4599..4616)
                     /label=L4440
                     /note="L4440 vector, forward primer"
     rep_origin      complement(4770..5358)
                     /direction=LEFT
                     /label=ori
                     /note="high-copy-number ColE1/pMB1/pBR322/pUC origin of
                     replication"
     primer_bind     complement(4850..4869)
                     /label=pBR322ori-F
                     /note="pBR322 origin, forward primer"
     CDS             complement(5529..6389)
                     /codon_start=1
                     /gene="bla"
                     /product="beta-lactamase"
                     /label=AmpR
                     /note="confers resistance to ampicillin, carbenicillin, and
                     related antibiotics"
                     /translation="MSIQHFRVALIPFFAAFCLPVFAHPETLVKVKDAEDQLGARVGYI
                     ELDLNSGKILESFRPEERFPMMSTFKVLLCGAVLSRIDAGQEQLGRRIHYSQNDLVEYS
                     PVTEKHLTDGMTVRELCSAAITMSDNTAANLLLTTIGGPKELTAFLHNMGDHVTRLDRW
                     EPELNEAIPNDERDTTMPVAMATTLRKLLTGELLTLASRQQLIDWMEADKVAGPLLRSA
                     LPAGWFIADKSGAGERGSRGIIAALGPDGKPSRIVVIYTTGSQATMDERNRQIAEIGAS
                     LIKHW"
     primer_bind     6152..6171
                     /label=Amp-R
                     /note="Ampicillin resistance gene, reverse primer"
     promoter        complement(6390..6494)
                     /gene="bla"
                     /label=AmpR promoter
ORIGIN
        1 gacggatcgg gagatctccc gatcccctat ggtcgactct cagtacaatc tgctctgatg
       61 ccgcatagtt aagccagtat ctgctccctg cttgtgtgtt ggaggtcgct gagtagtgcg
      121 cgagcaaaat ttaagctaca acaaggcaag gcttgaccga caattgcatg aagaatctgc
      181 ttagggttag gcgttttgcg ctgcttcgcg atgtacgggc cagatatacg cgttgacatt
      241 gattattgac tagttattaa tagtaatcaa ttacggggtc attagttcat agcccatata
      301 tggagttccg cgttacataa cttacggtaa atggcccgcc tggctgaccg cccaacgacc
      361 cccgcccatt gacgtcaata atgacgtatg ttcccatagt aacgccaata gggactttcc
      421 attgacgtca atgggtggac tatttacggt aaactgccca cttggcagta catcaagtgt
      481 atcatatgcc aagtacgccc cctattgacg tcaatgacgg taaatggccc gcctggcatt
      541 atgcccagta catgacctta tgggactttc ctacttggca gtacatctac gtattagtca
      601 tcgctattac catggtgatg cggttttggc agtacatcaa tgggcgtgga tagcggtttg
      661 actcacgggg atttccaagt ctccacccca ttgacgtcaa tgggagtttg ttttggcacc
      721 aaaatcaacg ggactttcca aaatgtcgta acaactccgc cccattgacg caaatgggcg
      781 gtaggcgtgt acggtgggag gtctatataa gcagagctct ctggctaact agagaaccca
      841 ctgcttactg gcttatcgaa attaatacga ctcactatag ggagacccaa gctggctagt
      901 taagctatca acaagtttgt acaaaaaagc aggctccgcg gccgccccct tcaccatgtt
      961 tctttcaaag ccttctgtgt acatctgtct tttcacctgt gtcctccaac tcagccacag
     1021 ctggtcggtg aacaatttcc tgatgactgg tccaaaggct tacctgattt actccagcag
     1081 tgtggcagct ggtgcccaga gtggtattga agaatgcaag tatcagtttg cctgggaccg
     1141 ctggaactgc cctgagagag ccctgcagct gtccagccat ggtgggcttc gcagtgccaa
     1201 tcgggagaca gcatttgtgc atgccatcag ttctgctgga gtcatgtaca ccctgactag
     1261 aaactgcagc cttggagatt ttgataactg tggctgtgat gactcccgca acgggcaact
     1321 ggggggacaa ggctggctgt ggggaggctg cagtgacaat gtgggcttcg gagaggcgat
     1381 ttccaagcag tttgtcgatg ccctggaaac aggacaggat gcacgggcag ccatgaacct
     1441 gcacaacaac gaggctggcc gcaaggcggt gaagggcacc atgaaacgca cgtgcaagtg
     1501 ccacggcgtg tctggcagct gcaccacgca gacctgttgg ctgcagctgc ccgagttccg
     1561 cgaggtgggc gcgcacctga aggagaagta ccacgcagca ctcaaggtgg acctgctgca
     1621 gggtgctggc aacagcgcgg ccggccgcgg cgccatcgcc gacacctttc gctccatctc
     1681 tacccgggag ctggtgcacc tggaggactc cccggactac tgcctggaga acaaaacgct
     1741 agggctgctg ggcaccgaag gccgagagtg cctaaggcgc gggcgggccc tgggtcgctg
     1801 ggaacgccgc agctgccgcc ggctctgcgg ggactgcggg ctggcggtgg aggagcgccg
     1861 ggccgagacc gtgtccagct gcaactgcaa gttccactgg tgctgcgcag tccgctgcga
     1921 gcagtgccgc cgtagggtca ccaagtactt ctgtagccgc gcagagcggc cgcggggggg
     1981 cgctgcgcac aaacccggga gaaaacccgg cggaggtaag cctatcccta accctctcct
     2041 cggtctcgat tctacgcgta ccggttagta atgagtttaa acgggggagg ctaactgaaa
     2101 cacggaagga gacaataccg gaaggaaccc gcgctatgac ggcaataaaa agacagaata
     2161 aaacgcacgg gtgttgggtc gtttgttcat aaacgcgggg ttcggtccca gggctggcac
     2221 tctgtcgata ccccaccgag accccattgg ggccaatacg cccgcgtttc ttccttttcc
     2281 ccaccccacc ccccaagttc gggtgaaggc ccagggctcg cagccaacgt cggggcggca
     2341 ggccctgcca tagcagatct gcgcagctgg ggctctaggg ggtatccccn nnnnnnnnnn
     2401 nnnnnnnnnn nnnnnnnnnn nnnnnnnnnn nnnnnnnnnn nnnnnnnnnn nnnnnnnnnn
     2461 nnnnnnnnnn nnnnnnnnnn nnnnnnnnnn nnnnnnnnnn nnnnnnnnnn nnncgccggc
     2521 tttccccgtc aagctctaaa tcggggcann nnnnnnnnnn nnnnnnnnnn nnnnnnnnnn
     2581 nnnnnnnnnn nnnnnnnnnn nnnnnannnn nnnnnnnnnn nnnnnnnnnn nnnnnnnnnn
     2641 nnnnnnnnnn nnnnnccttt gacgttggag tccacgttct ttaatagtgg actcttgttc
     2701 caaactggaa caacactcaa ccctatctcg gtctattctt ttgatttata agggattttg
     2761 gggatttcgg cctattggtt aaaaaatgag ctgatttaac aaaaatttaa cgcgaattaa
     2821 ttctgtggaa tgtgtgtcag ttagggtgtg gaaagtcccc aggctcccca gcaggcagaa
     2881 gtatgcaaag catgcatctc aattagtcag caaccaggtg tggaaagtcc ccaggctccc
     2941 cagcaggcag aagtatgcaa agcatgcatc tcaattagtc agcaaccata gtcccgcccc
     3001 taactccgcc catcccgccc ctaactccgc ccagttccgc ccattctccg ccccatggct
     3061 gactaatttt ttttatttat gcagaggccg aggccgcctc tgcctctgag ctattccaga
     3121 agtagtgagg aggctttttt ggaggcctag gcttttgcaa aaagctcccg ggagcttgta
     3181 tatccatttt cggatctgat caagagacag gatgaggatc gtttcgcatg attgaacaag
     3241 atggattgca cgcaggttct ccggccgctt gggtggagag gctattcggc tatgactggg
     3301 cacaacagac aatcggctgc tctgatgccg ccgtgttccg gctgtcagcg caggggcgcc
     3361 cggttctttt tgtcaagacc gacctgtccg gtgccctgaa tgaactgcag gacgaggcag
     3421 cgcggctatc gtggctggcc acgacgggcg ttccttgcgc agctgtgctc gacgttgtca
     3481 ctgaagcggg aagggactgg ctgctattgg gcgaagtgcc ggggcaggat ctcctgtcat
     3541 ctcaccttgc tcctgccgag aaagtatcca tcatggctga tgcaatgcgg cggctgcata
     3601 cgcttgatcc ggctacctgc ccattcgacc accaagcgaa acatcgcatc gagcgagcac
     3661 gtactcggat ggaagccggt cttgtcgatc aggatgatct ggacgaagag catcaggggc
     3721 tcgcgccagc cgaactgttc gccaggctca aggcgcgcat gcccgacggc gaggatctcg
     3781 tcgtgaccca tggcgatgcc tgcttgccga atatcatggt ggaaaatggc cgcttttctg
     3841 gattcatcga ctgtggccgg ctgggtgtgg cggaccgcta tcaggacata gcgttggcta
     3901 cccgtgatat tgctgaagag cttggcggcg aatgggctga ccgcttcctc gtgctttacg
     3961 gtatcgccgc tcccgattcg cagcgcatcg ccttctatcg ccttcttgac gagttcttct
     4021 gagcgggact ctggggttcg cgaaatgacc gaccaagcga cgcccaacct gccatcacga
     4081 gatttcgatt ccaccgccgc cttctatgaa aggttgggct tcggaatcgt tttccgggac
     4141 gccggctgga tgatcctcca gcgcggggat ctcatgctgg agttcttcgc ccaccccaac
     4201 ttgtttattg cagcttataa tggttacaaa taaagcaata gcatcacaaa tttcacaaat
     4261 aaagcatttt tttcactgca ttctagttgt ggtttgtcca aactcatcaa tgtatcttat
     4321 catgtctgta taccgtcgac ctctagctag agcttggcgt aatcatggtc atagctgttt
     4381 cctgtgtgaa attgttatcc gctcacaatt ccacacaaca tacgagccgg aagcataaag
     4441 tgtaaagcct ggggtgccta atgagtgagc taactcacat taattgcgtt gcgctcactg
     4501 cccgctttcc agtcgggaaa cctgtcgtgc cagctgcatt aatgaatcgg ccaacgcgcg
     4561 gggagaggcg gtttgcgtat tgggcgctct tccgcttcct cgctcactga ctcgctgcgc
     4621 tcggtcgttc ggctgcggcg agcggtatca gctcactcaa aggcggtaat acggttatcc
     4681 acagaatcag gggataacgc aggaaagaac atgtgagcaa aaggccagca aaaggccagg
     4741 aaccgtaaaa aggccgcgtt gctggcgttt ttccataggc tccgcccccc tgacgagcat
     4801 cacaaaaatc gacgctcaag tcagaggtgg cgaaacccga caggactata aagataccag
     4861 gcgtttcccc ctggaagctc cctcgtgcgc tctcctgttc cgaccctgcc gcttaccgga
     4921 tacctgtccg cctttctccc ttcgggaagc gtggcgcttt ctcaatgctc acgctgtagg
     4981 tatctcagtt cggtgtaggt cgttcgctcc aagctgggct gtgtgcacga accccccgtt
     5041 cagcccgacc gctgcgcctt atccggtaac tatcgtcttg agtccaaccc ggtaagacac
     5101 gacttatcgc cactggcagc agccactggt aacaggatta gcagagcgag gtatgtaggc
     5161 ggtgctacag agttcttgaa gtggtggcct aactacggct acactagaag gacagtattt
     5221 ggtatctgcg ctctgctgaa gccagttacc ttcggaaaaa gagttggtag ctcttgatcc
     5281 ggcaaacaaa ccaccgctgg tagcggtggt ttttttgttt gcaagcagca gattacgcgc
     5341 agaaaaaaag gatctcaaga agatcctttg atcttttcta cggggtctga cgctcagtgg
     5401 aacgaaaact cacgttaagg gattttggtc atgagattat caaaaaggat cttcacctag
     5461 atccttttaa attaaaaatg aagttttaaa tcaatctaaa gtatatatga gtaaacttgg
     5521 tctgacagtt accaatgctt aatcagtgag gcacctatct cagcgatctg tctatttcgt
     5581 tcatccatag ttgcctgact ccccgtcgtg tagataacta cgatacggga gggcttacca
     5641 tctggcccca gtgctgcaat gataccgcga gacccacgct caccggctcc agatttatca
     5701 gcaataaacc agccagccgg aagggccgag cgcagaagtg gtcctgcaac tttatccgcc
     5761 tccatccagt ctattaattg ttgccgggaa gctagagtaa gtagttcgcc agttaatagt
     5821 ttgcgcaacg ttgttgccat tgctacaggc atcgtggtgt cacgctcgtc gtttggtatg
     5881 gcttcattca gctccggttc ccaacgatca aggcgagtta catgatcccc catgttgtgc
     5941 aaaaaagcgg ttagctcctt cggtcctccg atcgttgtca gaagtaagtt ggccgcagtg
     6001 ttatcactca tggttatggc agcactgcat aattctctta ctgtcatgcc atccgtaaga
     6061 tgcttttctg tgactggtga gtactcaacc aagtcattct gagaatagtg tatgcggcga
     6121 ccgagttgct cttgcccggc gtcaatacgg gataataccg cgccacatag cagaacttta
     6181 aaagtgctca tcattggaaa acgttcttcg gggcgaaaac tctcaaggat cttaccgctg
     6241 ttgagatcca gttcgatgta acccactcgt gcacccaact gatcttcagc atcttttact
     6301 ttcaccagcg tttctgggtg agcaaaaaca ggaaggcaaa atgccgcaaa aaagggaata
     6361 agggcgacac ggaaatgttg aatactcata ctcttccttt ttcaatatta ttgaagcatt
     6421 tatcagggtt attgtctcat gagcggatac atatttgaat gtatttagaa aaataaacaa
     6481 ataggggttc cgcgcacatt tccccgaaaa gtgccacctg acgtc
//
